>Addgene plasmid #15670 | pCM433 | addgene full sequence | sequence record 352793 | Addgene NGS Result
ATTCACTCCAGAGCGATGAAAACGTTTCAGTTTGCTCATGGAAAACGGTGTAACAAGGGTGAACACTATC
CCATATCACCAGCTCACCGTCTTTCATTGCCATACGGAATTCCGGATGAGCATTCATCAGGCGGGCAAGA
ATGTGAATAAAGGCCGGATAAAACTTGTGCTTATTTTTCTTTACGGTCTTTAAAAAGGCCGTAATATCCA
GCTGAACGGTCTGGTTATAGGTACATTGAGCAACTGACTGAAATGCCTCAAAATGTTCTTTACGATGCCA
TTGGGATATATCAACGGTGGTATATCCAGTGATTTTTTTCTCCATTTTAGCTTCCTTAGCTCCTGCCCTA
TGGGATTCACCTTTATGTTGATAAGAAATAAAAGAAAATGCCAATAGGATATCGGCATTTTCTTTTGCGT
TTTTATTTGTTAACTGTTAATTGTCCTTGTTCAAGGATGCTGTCTTTGACAACAGATGTTTTCTTGCCTT
TGATGTTCAGCAGGAAGCTTGGCGCAAACGTTGATTGTTTGTCTGCGTAGAATCCTCTGTTTGTCATATA
GCTTGTAATCACGACATTGTTTCCTTTCGCTTGAGGTACAGCGAAGTGTGAGTAAGTAAAGGTTACATCG
TTAGGATCAAGATCCATTTTTAACACAAGGCCAGTTTTGTTCAGCGGCTTGTATGGGCCAGTTAAAGAAT
TAGAAACATAACCAAGCATGTAAATATCGTTAGACGTAATGCCGTCAATCGTCATTTTTGATCCGCGGGA
GTCAGTGAACAGGTACCATTTGCCGTTCATTTTAAAGACGTTCGCGCGTTCAATTTCATCTGTTACTGTG
TTAGATGCAATCAGCGGTTTCATCACTTTTTTCAGTGTGTAATCATCGTTTAGCTCAATCATACCGAGAG
CGCCGTTTGCTAACTCAGCCGTGCGTTTTTTATCGCTTTGCAGAAGTTTTTGACTTTCTTGACGGAAGAA
TGATGTGCTTTTGCCATAGTATGCTTTGTTAAATAAAGATTCTTCGCCTTGGTAGCCATCTTCAGTTCCA
GTGTTTGCTTCAAATACTAAGTATTTGTGGCCTTTATCTTCTACGTAGTGAGGATCTCTCAGCGTATGGT
TGTCGCCTGAGCTGTAGTTGCCTTCATCGATGAACTGCTGTACATTTTGATACGTTTTTCCGTCACCGTC
AAAGATTGATTTATAATCCTCTACACCGTTGATGTTCAAAGAGCTGTCTGATGCTGATACGTTAACTTGT
GCAGTTGTCAGTGTTTGTTTGCCGTAATGTTTACCGGAGAAATCAGTGTAGAATAAACGGATTTTTCCGT
CAGATGTAAATGTGGCTGAACCTGACCATTCTTGTGTTTGGTCTTTTAGGATAGAATCATTTGCATCGAA
TTTGTCGCTGTCTTTAAAGACGCGGCCAGCGTTTTTCCAGCTGTCAATAGAAGTTTCGCCGACTTTTTGA
TAGAACATGTAAATCGATGTGTCATCCGCATTTTTAGGATCTCCGGCTAATGCAAAGACGATGTGGTAGC
CGTGATAGTTTGCGACAGTGCCGTCAGCGTTTTGTAATGGCCAGCTGTCCCAAACGTCCAGGCCTTTTGC
AGAAGAGATATTTTTAATTGTGGACGAATCGAATTCAGGAACTTGATATTTTTCATTTTTTTGCTGTTCA
GGGATTTGCAGCATATCATGGCGTGTAATATGGGAAATGCCGTATGTTTCCTTATATGGCTTTTGGTTCG
TTTCTTTCGCAAACGCTTGAGTTGCGCCTCCTGCCAGCAGTGCGGTAGTAAAGGTTAATACTGTTGCTTG
TTTTGCAAACTTTTTGATGTTCATCGTTCATGTCTCCTTTTTTATGTACTGTGTTAGCGGTCTGCTTCTT
CCAGCCCTCCTGTTTGAAGATGGCAAGTTAGTTACGCACAATAAAAAAAGACCTAAAATATGTAAGGGGT
GACGCCAAAGTATACACTTTGCCCTTTACACATTTTAGGTCTTGCCTGCTTTATCAGTAACAAACCCGCG
CGATTTACTTTTCGACCTCATTCTATTAGACTCTCGTTTGGATTGCAACTGGTCTATTTTCCTCTTTTGT
TTGATAGAAAATCATAAAAGGATTTGCAGACTACGGGCCTAAAGAACTAAAAAATCTATCTGTTTCTTTT
CATTCTCTGTATTTTTTATAGTTTCTGTTGCATGGGCATAAAGTTGCCTTTTTAATCACAATTCAGAAAA
TATCATAATATCTCATTTCACTAAATAATAGTGAACGGCAGGTATATGTGATGGGTTAAAAAGGATCGAT
CCTCTAGCCACGGGTGCGCATGATCGTGCTCCTGTCGTTGAGGACCCGGCTAGGCTGGCGGGGTTGCCTT
ACTGGTTAGCAGAATGAATCACCGATACGCGAGCGAACGTGAAGCGACTGCTGCTGCAAAACGTCTGCGA
CCTGAGCAACAACATGAATGGTCTTCGGTTTCCGTGTTTCGTAAAGTCTGGAAACGCGGAAGTCAGCGCT
CTTCCGCTTCCTCGCTCACTGACTCGCTGCGCTCGGTCGTTCGGCTGCGGCGAGCGGTATCAGCTCACTC
AAAGGCGGTAATACGGTTATCCACAGAATCAGGGGATAACGCAGGAAAGAACATGTGAGCAAAAGGCCAG
CAAAAGGCCAGGAACCGTAAAAAGGCCGCGTTGCTGGCGTTTTTCCATAGGCTCCGCCCCCCTGACGAGC
ATCACAAAAATCGACGCTCAAGTCAGAGGTGGCGAAACCCGACAGGACTATAAAGATACCAGGCGTTTCC
CCCTGGAAGCTCCCTCGTGCGCTCTCCTGTTCCGACCCTGCCGCTTACCGGATACCTGTCCGCCTTTCTC
CCTTCGGGAAGCGTGGCGCTTTCTCATAGCTCACGCTGTAGGTATCTCAGTTCGGTGTAGGTCGTTCGCT
CCAAGCTGGGCTGTGTGCACGAACCCCCCGTTCAGCCCGACCGCTGCGCCTTATCCGGTAACTATCGTCT
TGAGTCCAACCCGGTAAGACACGACTTATCGCCACTGGCAGCAGCCACTGGTAACAGGATTAGCAGAGCG
AGGTATGTAGGCGGTGCTACAGAGTTCTTGAAGTGGTGGCCTAACTACGGCTACACTAGAAGAACAGTAT
TTGGTATCTGCGCTCTGCTGAAGCCAGTTACCTTCGGAAAAAGAGTTGGTAGCTCTTGATCCGGCAAACA
AACCACCGCTGGTAGCGGTGGTTTTTTTGTTTGCAAGCAGCAGATTACGCGCAGAAAAAAAGGATCTCAA
GAAGATCCTTTGATCTTTTCTACGGGGTCTGACGCTCAGTGGAACGAAAACTCACGTTAAGGGATTTTGG
TCATGAGATTATCAAAAAGGATCTTCACCTAGATCCTTTTAAATTAAAAATGAAGTTTTAAATCAATCTA
AAGTATATATGAGTAAACTTGGTCTGACAGTTACCAATGCTTAATCAGTGAGGCACCTATCTCAGCGATC
TGTCTATTTCGTTCATCCATAGTTGCCTGACTCCCCGTCGTGTAGATAACTACGATACGGGAGGGCTTAC
CATCTGGCCCCAGTGCTGCAATGATACCGCGAGACCCACGCTCACCGGCTCCAGATTTATCAGCAATAAA
CCAGCCAGCCGGAAGGGCCGAGCGCAGAAGTGGTCCTGCAACTTTATCCGCCTCCATCCAGTCTATTAAT
TGTTGCCGGGAAGCTAGAGTAAGTAGTTCGCCAGTTAATAGTTTGCGCAACGTTGTTGCCATTGCTACAG
GCATCGTGGTGTCACGCTCGTCGTTTGGTATGGCTTCATTCAGCTCCGGTTCCCAACGATCAAGGCGAGT
TACATGATCCCCCATGTTGTGCAAAAAAGCGGTTAGCTCCTTCGGTCCTCCGATCGTTGTCAGAAGTAAG
TTGGCCGCAGTGTTATCACTCATGGTTATGGCAGCACTGCATAATTCTCTTACTGTCATGCCATCCGTAA
GATGCTTTTCTGTGACTGGTGAGTACTCAACCAAGTCATTCTGAGAATAGTGTATGCGGCGACCGAGTTG
CTCTTGCCCGGCGTCAATACGGGATAATACCGCGCCACATAGCAGAACTTTAAAAGTGCTCATCATTGGA
AAACGTTCTTCGGGGCGAAAACTCTCAAGGATCTTACCGCTGTTGAGATCCAGTTCGATGTAACCCACTC
GTGCACCCAACTGATCTTCAGCATCTTTTACTTTCACCAGCGTTTCTGGGTGAGCAAAAACAGGAAGGCA
AAATGCCGCAAAAAAGGGAATAAGGGCGACACGGAAATGTTGAATACTCATACTCTTCCTTTTTCAATAT
TATTGAAGCATTTATCAGGGTTATTGTCTCATGAGCGGATACATATTTGAATGTATTTAGAAAAATAAAC
AAATAGGGGTTCCGCGCACATTTCCCCGAAAAGTGCCACCTGACGTCTAGATCTGAATTCAGCTGTACAA
TTGGTACCATGGATGCATATGCTGCAGCTCGAGCGGCCGCGGGCCCTACGTACGCGTGTTAACCGGTGAG
CTCACTAGAGGATCCAGCCGACCAGGCTTTCCACGCCCGCGTGCCGCTCCATGTCGTTCGCGCGGTTCTC
GGAAACGCGCTGCCGCGTTTCGTGATTGTCACGCTCAAGCCCGTAGTCCCGTTCGAGCGTCGCGCAGAGG
TCAGCGAGGGCGCGGTAGGCCCGATACGGCTCATGGATGGTGTTTCGGGTCGGGTGAATCTTGTTGATGG
CGATATGGATGTGCAGGTTGTCGGTGTCGTGATGCACGGCACTGACGCGCTGATGCTCGGCGAAGCCAAG
CCCAGCGCAGATGCGGTCCTCAATCGCGCGCAACGTCTCCGCGTCGGGCTTCTCTCCCGCGCGGAAGCTA
ACCAGCAGGTGATAGGTCTTGTCGGCCTCGGAACGGGTGTTGCCGTGCTGGGTCGCCATCACCTCGGCCA
TGACAGCGGGCAGGGTGTTTGCCTCGCAGTTCGTGACGCGCACGTGACCCAGGCGCTCGGTCTTGCCTTG
CTCGTCGGTGATGTACTTCACCAGCTCCGCGAAGTCGCTCTTCTTGATGGAGCGCATGGGGACGTGCTTG
GCAATCACGCGCACCCCCCGGCCGTTTTAGCGGCTAAAAAAGTCATGGCTCTGCCCTCGGGCGGACCACG
CCCATCATGACCTTGCCAAGCTCGTCCTGCTTCTCTTCGATCTTCGCCAGCAGGGCGAGGATCGTGGCAT
CACCGAACCGCGCCGTGCGCGGGTCGTCGGTGAGCCAGAGTTTCAGCAGGCCGCCCAGGCGGCCCAGGTC
GCCATTGATGCGGGCCAGCTCGCGGACGTGCTCATAGTCCACGACGCCCGTGATTTTGTAGCCCTGGCCG
ACGGCCAGCAGGTAGGCCGACAGGCTCATGCCGGCCGCCGCCGCCTTTTCCTCAATCGCTCTTCGTTCGT
CTGGAAGGCAGTACACCTTGATAGGTGGGCTGCCCTTCCTGGTTGGCTTGGTTTCATCAGCCATCCGCTT
GCCCTCATCTGTTACGCCGGCGGTAGCCGGCCAGCCTCGCAGAGCAGGATTCCCGTTGAGCACCGCCAGG
TGCGAATAAGGGACAGTGAAGAAGGAACACCCGCTCGCGGGTGGGCCTACTTCACCTATCCTGCCCGGCT
GACGCCGTTGGATACACCAAGGAAAGTCTACACGAACCCTTTGGCAAAATCCTGTATATCGTGCGAAAAA
GGATGGATATACCGAAAAAATCGCTATAATGACCCCGAAGCAGGGTTATGCAGCGGAAAAGCGCTGCTTC
CCTGCTGTTTTGTGGAATATCTACCGACTGGAAACAGGCAAATGCAGGAAATTACTGAACTGAGGGGACA
GGCGAGAGACGATGCCAAAGAGCTACACCGACGAGCTGGCCGAGTGGGTTGAATCCCGCGCGGCCAAGAA
GCGCCGGCGTGATGAGGCTGCGGTTGCGTTCCTGGCGGTGAGGGCGGATGTCGAGGCGGCGTTAGCGTCC
GGCTATGCGCTCGTCACCATTTGGGAGCACATGCGGGAAACGGGGAAGGTCAAGTTCTCCTACGAGACGT
TCCGCTCGCACGCCAGGCGGCACATCAAGGCCAAGCCCGCCGATGTGCCCGCACCGCAGGCCAAGGCTGC
GGAACCCGCGCCGGCACCCAAGACGCCGGAGCCACGGCGGCCGAAGCAGGGGGGCAAGGCTGAAAAGCCG
GCCCCCGCTGCGGCCCCGACCGGCTTCACCTTCAACCCAACACCGGACAAAAAGGATCCCCAATTCTCAT
GTTTGACAGCTTATCATCGATAAGCTTTAATGCGGTAGTTTATCACAGTTAAATTGCTAACGCAGTCAGG
CACCGTGTATGAAATCTAACAATGCGCTCATCGTCATCCTCGGCACCGTCACCCTGGATGCTGTAGGCAT
AGGCTTGGTTATGCCGGTACTGCCGGGCCTCTTGCGGGATATCGTCCATTCCGACAGCATCGCCAGTCAC
TATGGCGTGCTGCTAGCGCTATATGCGTTGATGCAATTTCTATGCGCACCCGTTCTCGGAGCACTGTCCG
ACCGCTTTGGCCGCCGCCCAGTCCTGCTCGCTTCGCTACTTGGAGCCACTATCGACTACGCGATCATGGC
GACCACACCCGTCCTGTGGATCCTCTACGCCGGACGCATCGTGGCCGGCATCACCGGCGCCACAGGTGCG
GTTGCTGGCGCCTATATCGCCGACATCACCGATGGGGAAGATCGGGCTCGCCACTTCGGGCTCATGAGCG
CTTGTTTCGGCGTGGGTATGGTGGCAGGCCCCGTGGCCGGGGGACTGTTGGGCGCCATCTCCTTGCATGC
ACCATTCCTTGCGGCGGCGGTGCTCAACGGCCTCAACCTACTACTGGGCTGCTTCCTAATGCAGGAGTCG
CATAAGGGAGAGCGTCGACCGATGCCCTTGAGAGCCTTCAACCCAGTCAGCTCCTTCCGGTGGGCGCGGG
GCATGACTATCGTCGCCGCACTTATGACTGTCTTCTTTATCATGCAACTCGTAGGACAGGTGCCGGCAGC
GCTCTGGGTCATTTTCGGCGAGGACCGCTTTCGCTGGAGCGCGACGATGATCGGCCTGTCGCTTGCGGTA
TTCGGAATCTTGCACGCCCTCGCTCAAGCCTTCGTCACTGGTCCCGCCACCAAACGTTTCGGCGAGAAGC
AGGCCATTATCGCCGGCATGGCGGCCGACGCGCTGGGCTACGTCTTGCTGGCGTTCGCGACGCGAGGCTG
GATGGCCTTCCCCATTATGATTCTTCTCGCTTCCGGCGGCATCGGGATGCCCGCGTTGCAGGCCATGCTG
TCCAGGCAGGTAGATGACGACCATCAGGGACAGCTTCAAGGATCGCTCGCGGCTCTTACCAGCCTAACTT
CGATCATTGGACCGCTGATCGTCACGGCGATTTATGCCGCCTCGGCGAGCACATGGAACGGGTTGGCATG
GATTGTAGGCGCCGCCCTATACCTTGTCTGCCTCCCCGCGTTGCGTCGCGGTGCATGGAGCCGGGCCACC
TCGACCTGAATGGAAGCCGGCGGCACCTCGCTAACGGATTCACCACTCCAAGAATTGGAGCCAATCAATT
CTTGCGGAGAACTGTGAATGCGCAAACCAACCCTTGGCAGAACATATCCATCGCGTCCGCCATCTCCAGC
AGCCGCACGCGGCGCATCTCGGGCAGCGTTGGGTCCTGGCCGGGAATTACGCCCCGCCCTGCCACTCATC
GCAGTACTGTTGTAATTCATTAAGCATTCTGCCGACATGGAAGCCATCACAAACGGCATGATGAACCTGA
ATCGCCAGCGGCATCAGCACCTTGTCGCCTTGCGTATAATATTTGCCCATGGTGAAAACGGGGGCGAAGA
AGTTGTCCATATTGGCCACGTTTAAATCAAAACTGGTGAAACTCACCCAGGGATTGGCTGAGACGAAAAA
CATATTCTCAATAAACCCTTTAGGGAAATAGGCCAGGTTTTCACCGTAACACGCCACATCTTGCGAATAT
ATGTGTAGAAACTGCCGGAAATCGTCGTGGT
Features (pLannotate 1.2.2; 14 found; start..end, strand, type, name):
    326..345     -  promoter       cat promoter (fragment): promoter of the E. coli cat gene encoding chloramphenicol acetyltransferase
    423..1844    -  CDS            SacB: secreted levansucrase that renders bacterial growth sensitive to sucrose; Bacillus subtilis sacB; negative selection marker
   1845..2290    -  promoter       sacB promoter: sacR; sacB promoter and control region
   2389..2517    -  CDS            YPB1_ECOLX (fragment): Protein predicted: Swiss-Prot protein existence level 4. From Escherichia coli.
   2702..3290    -  rep_origin     ori: high-copy-number ColE1/pMB1/pBR322/pUC origin of replication
   3461..4321    -  CDS            AmpR: β-lactamase; bla; confers resistance to ampicillin, carbenicillin, and related antibiotics
   4322..4426    -  promoter       AmpR promoter: bla
   4561..5115    -  CDS            traI (fragment): TRAI6_ECOLX - Experimental evidence at protein level: Swiss-Prot protein existence level 1. The initiation process of transfer DNA synthesis requires the interaction of at least three plasmid-specific components (TraH, I, and J) at the transfer origin resulting in the assembly of a specialised nucleoprotein complex - the relaxosome. Site- and strand-specific cleavage at the transfer origin is dependent on TraI and TraJ. From Escherichia coli.
   5153..5524    -  CDS            traJ: oriT-recognizing protein; traJ
   5557..5666    -  oriT           oriT: incP origin of transfer
   5892..6287    +  CDS            traK: TRAK4_ECOLX - Experimental evidence at protein level: Swiss-Prot protein existence level 1. From Escherichia coli.
   6303..6331    +  promoter       tet promoter: E. coli promoter for tetracycline efflux protein gene
   6379..7569    +  CDS            TcR: tetracycline efflux protein; tet; confers resistance to tetracycline
   7747..325     -  CDS            CmR (across the origin): chloramphenicol acetyltransferase; cat; confers resistance to chloramphenicol
