>Addgene plasmid #15670 | pCM433 | analyzer sequence | sequence record 8320
TTACCAATGCTTAATCAGTGAGGCACCTATCTCAGCGATCTGTCTATTTCGTTCATCCATAGTTGCCTGA
CTCCCCGTCGTGTAGATAACTACGATACGGGAGGGCTTACCATCTGGCCCCAGTGCTGCAATGATACCGC
GAGACCCACGCTCACCGGCTCCAGATTTATCAGCAATAAACCAGCCAGCCGGAAGGGCCGAGCGCAGAAG
TGGTCCTGCAACTTTATCCGCCTCCATCCAGTCTATTAATTGTTGCCGGGAAGCTAGAGTAAGTAGTTCG
CCAGTTAATAGTTTGCGCAACGTTGTTGCCATTGCTACAGGCATCGTGGTGTCACGCTCGTCGTTTGGTA
TGGCTTCATTCAGCTCCGGTTCCCAACGATCAAGGCGAGTTACATGATCCCCCATGTTGTGCAAAAAAGC
GGTTAGCTCCTTCGGTCCTCCGATCGTTGTCAGAAGTAAGTTGGCCGCAGTGTTATCACTCATGGTTATG
GCAGCACTGCATAATTCTCTTACTGTCATGCCATCCGTAAGATGCTTTTCTGTGACTGGTGAGTACTCAA
CCAAGTCATTCTGAGAATAGTGTATGCGGCGACCGAGTTGCTCTTGCCCGGCGTCAATACGGGATAATAC
CGCGCCACATAGCAGAACTTTAAAAGTGCTCATCATTGGAAAACGTTCTTCGGGGCGAAAACTCTCAAGG
ATCTTACCGCTGTTGAGATCCAGTTCGATGTAACCCACTCGTGCACCCAACTGATCTTCAGCATCTTTTA
CTTTCACCAGCGTTTCTGGGTGAGCAAAAACAGGAAGGCAAAATGCCGCAAAAAAGGGAATAAGGGCGAC
ACGGAAATGTTGAATACTCATACTCTTCCTTTTTCAATATTATTGAAGCATTTATCAGGGTTATTGTCTC
ATGAGCGGATACATATTTGAATGTATTTAGAAAAATAAACAAATAGGGGTTCCGCGCACATTTCCCCGAA
AAGTGCCACCTGACGTCTAGATCTGAATTCAGCTGTACAATTGGTACCATGGATGCATATGCTGCAGCTC
GAGCGGCCGCGGGCCCTACGTACGCGTGTTAACCGGTGAGCTCACTAGAGGATCCAGCCGACCAGGCTTT
CCACGCCCGCGTGCCGCTCCATGTCGTTCGCGCGGTTCTCGGAAACGCGCTGCCGCGTTTCGTGATTGTC
ACGCTCAAGCCCGTAGTCCCGTTCGAGCGTCGCGCAGAGGTCAGCGAGGGCGCGGTAGGCCCGATACGGC
TCATGGATGGTGTTTCGGGTCGGGTGAATCTTGTTGATGGCGATATGGATGTGCAGGTTGTCGGTGTCGT
GATGCACGGCACTGACGCGCTGATGCTCGGCGAAGCCAAGCCCAGCGCAGATGCGGTCCTCAATCGCGCG
CAACGTCTCCGCGTCGGGCTTCTCTCCCGCGCGGAAGCTAACCAGCAGGTGATAGGTCTTGTCGGCCTCG
GAACGGGTGTTGCCGTGCTGGGTCGCCATCACCTCGGCCATGACAGCGGGCAGGGTGTTTGCCTCGCAGT
TCGTGACGCGCACGTGACCCAGGCGCTCGGTCTTGCCTTGCTCGTCGGTGATGTACTTCACCAGCTCCGC
GAAGTCGCTCTTCTTGATGGAGCGCATGGGGACGTGCTTGGCAATCACGCGCACCCCCCGGCCGTTTTAG
CGGCTAAAAAAGTCATGGCTCTGCCCTCGGGCGGACCACGCCCATCATGACCTTGCCAAGCTCGTCCTGC
TTCTCTTCGATCTTCGCCAGCAGGGCGAGGATCGTGGCATCACCGAACCGCGCCGTGCGCGGGTCGTCGG
TGAGCCAGAGTTTCAGCAGGCCGCCCAGGCGGCCCAGGTCGCCATTGATGCGGGCCAGCTCGCGGACGTG
CTCATAGTCCACGACGCCCGTGATTTTGTAGCCCTGGCCGACGGCCAGCAGGTAGGCCGACAGGCTCATG
CCGGCCGCCGCCGCCTTTTCCTCAATCGCTCTTCGTTCGTCTGGAAGGCAGTACACCTTGATAGGTGGGC
TGCCCTTCCTGGTTGGCTTGGTTTCATCAGCCATCCGCTTGCCCTCATCTGTTACGCCGGCGGTAGCCGG
CCAGCCTCGCAGAGCAGGATTCCCGTTGAGCACCGCCAGGTGCGAATAAGGGACAGTGAAGAAGGAACAC
CCGCTCGCGGGTGGGCCTACTTCACCTATCCTGCCCGGCTGACGCCGTTGGATACACCAAGGAAAGTCTA
CACGAACCCTTTGGCAAAATCCTGTATATCGTGCGAAAAAGGATGGATATACCGAAAAAATCGCTATAAT
GACCCCGAAGCAGGGTTATGCAGCGGAAAAGCGCTGCTTCCCTGCTGTTTTGTGGAATATCTACCGACTG
GAAACAGGCAAATGCAGGAAATTACTGAACTGAGGGGACAGGCGAGAGACGATGCCAAAGAGCTACACCG
ACGAGCTGGCCGAGTGGGTTGAATCCCGCGCGGCCAAGAAGCGCCGGCGTGATGAGGCTGCGGTTGCGTT
CCTGGCGGTGAGGGCGGATGTCGAGGCGGCGTTAGCGTCCGGCTATGCGCTCGTCACCATTTGGGAGCAC
ATGCGGGAAACGGGGAAGGTCAAGTTCTCCTACGAGACGTTCCGCTCGCACGCCAGGCGGCACATCAAGG
CCAAGCCCGCCGATGTGCCCGCACCGCAGGCCAAGGCTGCGGAACCCGCGCCGGCACCCAAGACGCCGGA
GCCACGGCGGCCGAAGCAGGGGGGCAAGGCTGAAAAGCCGGCCCCCGCTGCGGCCCCGACCGGCTTCACC
TTCAACCCAACACCGGACAAAAAGGATCCCCAATTCTCATGTTTGACAGCTTATCATCGATAAGCTTTAA
TGCGGTAGTTTATCACAGTTAAATTGCTAACGCAGTCAGGCACCGTGTATGAAATCTAACAATGCGCTCA
TCGTCATCCTCGGCACCGTCACCCTGGATGCTGTAGGCATAGGCTTGGTTATGCCGGTACTGCCGGGCCT
CTTGCGGGATATCGTCCATTCCGACAGCATCGCCAGTCACTATGGCGTGCTGCTAGCGCTATATGCGTTG
ATGCAATTTCTATGCGCACCCGTTCTCGGAGCACTGTCCGACCGCTTTGGCCGCCGCCCAGTCCTGCTCG
CTTCGCTACTTGGAGCCACTATCGACTACGCGATCATGGCGACCACACCCGTCCTGTGGATCCTCTACGC
CGGACGCATCGTGGCCGGCATCACCGGCGCCACAGGTGCGGTTGCTGGCGCCTATATCGCCGACATCACC
GATGGGGAAGATCGGGCTCGCCACTTCGGGCTCATGAGCGCTTGTTTCGGCGTGGGTATGGTGGCAGGCC
CCGTGGCCGGGGGACTGTTGGGCGCCATCTCCTTGCATGCACCATTCCTTGCGGCGGCGGTGCTCAACGG
CCTCAACCTACTACTGGGCTGCTTCCTAATGCAGGAGTCGCATAAGGGAGAGCGTCGACCGATGCCCTTG
AGAGCCTTCAACCCAGTCAGCTCCTTCCGGTGGGCGCGGGGCATGACTATCGTCGCCGCACTTATGACTG
TCTTCTTTATCATGCAACTCGTAGGACAGGTGCCGGCAGCGCTCTGGGTCATTTTCGGCGAGGACCGCTT
TCGCTGGAGCGCGACGATGATCGGCCTGTCGCTTGCGGTATTCGGAATCTTGCACGCCCTCGCTCAAGCC
TTCGTCACTGGTCCCGCCACCAAACGTTTCGGCGAGAAGCAGGCCATTATCGCCGGCATGGCGGCCGACG
CGCTGGGCTACGTCTTGCTGGCGTTCGCGACGCGAGGCTGGATGGCCTTCCCCATTATGATTCTTCTCGC
TTCCGGCGGCATCGGGATGCCCGCGTTGCAGGCCATGCTGTCCAGGCAGGTAGATGACGACCATCAGGGA
CAGCTTCAAGGATCGCTCGCGGCTCTTACCAGCCTAACTTCGATCACTGGACCGCTGATCGTCACGGCGA
TTTATGCCGCCTCGGCGAGCACATGGAACGGGTTGGCATGGATTGTAGGCGCCGCCCTATACCTTGTCTG
CCTCCCCGCGTTGCGTCGCGGTGCATGGAGCCGGGCCACCTCGACCTGAATGGAAGCCGGCGGCACCTCG
CTAACGGATTCACCACTCCAAGAATTGGAGCCAATCAATTCTTGCGGAGAACTGTGAATGCGCAAACCAA
CCCTTGGCAGAACATATCCATCGCGTCCGCCATCTCCAGCAGCCGCACGCGGCGCATCTCGGGCAGCGTT
GGGTCCTGGCCGGGAATTACGCCCCGCCCTGCCACTCATCGCAGTACTGTTGTAATTCATTAAGCATTCT
GCCGACATGGAAGCCATCACAAACGGCATGATGAACCTGAATCGCCAGCGGCATCAGCACCTTGTCGCCT
TGCGTATAATATTTGCCCATGGTGAAAACGGGGGCGAAGAAGTTGTCCATATTGGCCACGTTTAAATCAA
AACTGGTGAAACTCACCCAGGGATTGGCTGAGACGAAAAACATATTCTCAATAAACCCTTTAGGGAAATA
GGCCAGGTTTTCACCGTAACACGCCACATCTTGCGAATATATGTGTAGAAACTGCCGGAAATCGTCGTGG
TATTCACTCCAGAGCGATGAAAACGTTTCAGTTTGCTCATGGAAAACGGTGTAACAAGGGTGAACACTAT
CCCATATCACCAGCTCACCGTCTTTCATTGCCATACGGAATTCCGGATGAGCATTCATCAGGCGGGCAAG
AATGTGAATAAAGGCCGGATAAAACTTGTGCTTATTTTTCTTTACGGTCTTTAAAAAGGCCGTAATATCC
AGCTGAACGGTCTGGTTATAGGTACATTGAGCAACTGACTGAAATGCCTCAAAATGTTCTTTACGATGCC
ATTGGGATATATCAACGGTGGTATATCCAGTGATTTTTTTCTCCATTTTAGCTTCCTTAGCTCCTGCCCT
ATGGGATTCACCTTTATGTTGATAAGAAATAAAAGAAAATGCCAATAGGATATCGGCATTTTCTTTTGCG
TTTTTATTTGTTAACTGTTAATTGTCCTTGTTCAAGGATGCTGTCTTTGACAACAGATGTTTTCTTGCCT
TTGATGTTCAGCAGGAAGCTTGGCGCAAACGTTGATTGTTTGTCTGCGTAGAATCCTCTGTTTGTCATAT
AGCTTGTAATCACGACATTGTTTCCTTTCGCTTGAGGTACAGCGAAGTGTGAGTAAGTAAAGGTTACATC
GTTAGGATCAAGATCCATTTTTAACACAAGGCCAGTTTTGTTCAGCGGCTTGTATGGGCCAGTTAAAGAA
TTAGAAACATAACCAAGCATGTAAATATCGTTAGACGTAATGCCGTCAATCGTCATTTTTGATCCGCGGG
AGTCAGTGAACAGGTACCATTTGCCGTTCATTTTAAAGACGTTCGCGCGTTCAATTTCATCTGTTACTGT
GTTAGATGCAATCAGCGGTTTCATCACTTTTTTCAGTGTGTAATCATCGTTTAGCTCAATCATACCGAGA
GCGCCGTTTGCTAACTCAGCCGTGCGTTTTTTATCGCTTTGCAGAAGTTTTTGACTTTCTTGACGGAAGA
ATGATGTGCTTTTGCCATAGTATGCTTTGTTAAATAAAGATTCTTCGCCTTGGTAGCCATCTTCAGTTCC
AGTGTTTGCTTCAAATACTAAGTATTTGTGGCCTTTATCTTCTACGTAGTGAGGATCTCTCAGCGTATGG
TTGTCGCCTGAGCTGTAGTTGCCTTCATCGATGAACTGCTGTACATTTTGATACGTTTTTCCGTCACCGT
CAAAGATTGATTTATAATCCTCTACACCGTTGATGTTCAAAGAGCTGTCTGATGCTGATACGTTAACTTG
TGCAGTTGTCAGTGTTTGTTTGCCGTAATGTTTACCGGAGAAATCAGTGTAGAATAAACGGATTTTTCCG
TCAGATGTAAATGTGGCTGAACCTGACCATTCTTGTGTTTGGTCTTTTAGGATAGAATCATTTGCATCGA
ATTTGTCGCTGTCTTTAAAGACGCGGCCAGCGTTTTTCCAGCTGTCAATAGAAGTTTCGCCGACTTTTTG
ATAGAACATGTAAATCGATGTGTCATCCGCATTTTTAGGATCTCCGGCTAATGCAAAGACGATGTGGTAG
CCGTGATAGTTTGCGACAGTGCCGTCAGCGTTTTGTAATGGCCAGCTGTCCCAAACGTCCAGGCCTTTTG
CAGAAGAGATATTTTTAATTGTGGACGAATCGAATTCAGGAACTTGATATTTTTCATTTTTTTGCTGTTC
AGGGATTTGCAGCATATCATGGCGTGTAATATGGGAAATGCCGTATGTTTCCTTATATGGCTTTTGGTTC
GTTTCTTTCGCAAACGCTTGAGTTGCGCCTCCTGCCAGCAGTGCGGTAGTAAAGGTTAATACTGTTGCTT
GTTTTGCAAACTTTTTGATGTTCATCGTTCATGTCTCCTTTTTTATGTACTGTGTTAGCGGTCTGCTTCT
TCCAGCCCTCCTGTTTGAAGATGGCAAGTTAGTTACGCACAATAAAAAAAGACCTAAAATATGTAAGGGG
TGACGCCAAAGTATACACTTTGCCCTTTACACATTTTAGGTCTTGCCTGCTTTATCAGTAACAAACCCGC
GCGATTTACTTTTCGACCTCATTCTATTAGACTCTCGTTTGGATTGCAACTGGTCTATTTTCCTCTTTTG
TTTGATAGAAAATCATAAAAGGATTTGCAGACTACGGGCCTAAAGAACTAAAAAATCTATCTGTTTCTTT
TCATTCTCTGTATTTTTTATAGTTTCTGTTGCATGGGCATAAAGTTGCCTTTTTAATCACAATTCAGAAA
ATATCATAATATCTCATTTCACTAAATAATAGTGAACGGCAGGTATATGTGATGGGTTAAAAAGGATCGA
TCCTCTAGCCACGGGTGCGCATGATCGTGCTCCTGTCGTTGAGGACCCGGCTAGGCTGGCGGGGTTGCCT
TACTGGTTAGCAGAATGAATCACCGATACGCGAGCGAACGTGAAGCGACTGCTGCTGCAAAACGTCTGCG
ACCTGAGCAACAACATGAATGGTCTTCGGTTTCCGTGTTTCGTAAAGTCTGGAAACGCGGAAGTCAGCGC
TCTTCCGCTTCCTCGCTCACTGACTCGCTGCGCTCGGTCGTTCGGCTGCGGCGAGCGGTATCAGCTCACT
CAAAGGCGGTAATACGGTTATCCACAGAATCAGGGGATAACGCAGGAAAGAACATGTGAGCAAAAGGCCA
GCAAAAGGCCAGGAACCGTAAAAAGGCCGCGTTGCTGGCGTTTTTCCATAGGCTCCGCCCCCCTGACGAG
CATCACAAAAATCGACGCTCAAGTCAGAGGTGGCGAAACCCGACAGGACTATAAAGATACCAGGCGTTTC
CCCCTGGAAGCTCCCTCGTGCGCTCTCCTGTTCCGACCCTGCCGCTTACCGGATACCTGTCCGCCTTTCT
CCCTTCGGGAAGCGTGGCGCTTTCTCATAGCTCACGCTGTAGGTATCTCAGTTCGGTGTAGGTCGTTCGC
TCCAAGCTGGGCTGTGTGCACGAACCCCCCGTTCAGCCCGACCGCTGCGCCTTATCCGGTAACTATCGTC
TTGAGTCCAACCCGGTAAGACACGACTTATCGCCACTGGCAGCAGCCACTGGTAACAGGATTAGCAGAGC
GAGGTATGTAGGCGGTGCTACAGAGTTCTTGAAGTGGTGGCCTAACTACGGCTACACTAGAAGGACAGTA
TTTGGTATCTGCGCTCTGCTGAAGCCAGTTACCTTCGGAAAAAGAGTTGGTAGCTCTTGATCCGGCAAAC
AAACCACCGCTGGTAGCGGTGGTTTTTTTGTTTGCAAGCAGCAGATTACGCGCAGAAAAAAAGGATCTCA
AGAAGATCCTTTGATCTTTTCTACGGGGTCTGACGCTCAGTGGAACGAAAACTCACGTTAAGGGATTTTG
GTCATGAGATTATCAAAAAGGATCTTCACCTAGATCCTTTTAAATTAAAAATGAAGTTTTAAATCAATCT
AAAGTATATATGAGTAAACTTGGTCTGACAG
Features (pLannotate 1.2.2; 14 found; start..end, strand, type, name):
      1..861     -  CDS            AmpR: β-lactamase; bla; confers resistance to ampicillin, carbenicillin, and related antibiotics
    862..966     -  promoter       AmpR promoter: bla
   1101..1655    -  CDS            traI (fragment): TRAI6_ECOLX - Experimental evidence at protein level: Swiss-Prot protein existence level 1. The initiation process of transfer DNA synthesis requires the interaction of at least three plasmid-specific components (TraH, I, and J) at the transfer origin resulting in the assembly of a specialised nucleoprotein complex - the relaxosome. Site- and strand-specific cleavage at the transfer origin is dependent on TraI and TraJ. From Escherichia coli.
   1693..2064    -  CDS            traJ: oriT-recognizing protein; traJ
   2097..2206    -  oriT           oriT: incP origin of transfer
   2432..2827    +  CDS            traK: TRAK4_ECOLX - Experimental evidence at protein level: Swiss-Prot protein existence level 1. From Escherichia coli.
   2843..2871    +  promoter       tet promoter: E. coli promoter for tetracycline efflux protein gene
   2919..4106    +  CDS            tetA: TCR3_ECOLX - Experimental evidence at protein level: Swiss-Prot protein existence level 1. Resistance to tetracycline by an active tetracycline efflux. This is an energy-dependent process that decreases the accumulation of the antibiotic in whole cells. This protein functions as a metal- tetracycline/H(+) antiporter. From Escherichia coli. This protein is used as a marker in many commonly used cloning vectors, such as pBR322 and pACYC184.
   4287..4946    -  CDS            CmR: chloramphenicol acetyltransferase; cat; confers resistance to chloramphenicol
   4947..4966    -  promoter       cat promoter (fragment): promoter of the E. coli cat gene encoding chloramphenicol acetyltransferase
   5044..6465    -  CDS            SacB: secreted levansucrase that renders bacterial growth sensitive to sucrose; Bacillus subtilis sacB; negative selection marker
   6466..6911    -  promoter       sacB promoter: sacR; sacB promoter and control region
   7010..7138    -  CDS            YPB1_ECOLX (fragment): Protein predicted: Swiss-Prot protein existence level 4. From Escherichia coli.
   7323..7911    -  rep_origin     ori: high-copy-number ColE1/pMB1/pBR322/pUC origin of replication
