[The description below was written by a language model from this plasmid's Addgene catalogue record and pLannotate feature annotations shown in this document.]
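Description:
pCM433 is an 8,081 bp empty-backbone bacterial allelic exchange vector, built on the earlier pCM184 backbone and designed for making unmarked chromosomal changes in a broad range of bacteria by sacB counter-selection. It replicates in E. coli from a high-copy ColE1/pUC-type origin. Because such origins generally do not function outside enteric bacteria, the plasmid is expected to behave as a suicide vector in many recipient species, although the record does not list specific target hosts. Three resistance markers are present: beta-lactamase (ampicillin) with its bla promoter, chloramphenicol acetyltransferase with a fragment of the cat promoter, and a tetracycline efflux gene driven by the tet promoter. This gives a choice of selections to suit the recipient organism.

Mobilization is provided by an IncP origin of transfer flanked by traJ, traK and a fragment of traI. These elements allow the plasmid to be conjugated from a donor strain that supplies the remaining transfer functions in trans. The counter-selectable marker is Bacillus subtilis sacB, encoding levansucrase, expressed from its native sacR promoter and control region; it makes many Gram-negative bacteria sensitive to sucrose. In typical use, homology arms carrying a desired deletion or mutation are cloned into the vector by restriction cloning. After transfer, antibiotic selection recovers single-crossover integrants. Sucrose selection then enriches for cells that have lost the vector through a second recombination, leaving either the wild-type or the mutant allele without a residual marker. No insert is present, and the cloning sites are not annotated in the feature tables. The two sequence records contain the same feature set at different start coordinates and differ only slightly in how the tetracycline gene is annotated.
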