Addgene plasmid #15670: pCM433
Purpose: (Empty Backbone)
Depositing lab: Christopher Marx. Publication: Development of a broad-host-range sacB-based vector for unmarked allelic exchange. Marx CJ. BMC Res Notes. 2008 Feb 26;1:1. doi: 10.1186/1756-0500-1-1. PubMed 18710539.
Backbone
  Vector backbone: pCM433
  Backbone size (bp): 8081
  Vector type: bacterial allelic exchange vector
Growth in bacteria
  Bacterial resistance: Chloramphenicol and Ampicillin, 25 & 100 μg/mL
  Growth temperature: 37°C
  Growth strain: DH5alpha
  Copy number: High Copy
Gene/Insert
  Gene/Insert name: None
  Cloning method: Restriction Enzyme
  Sequencing primers: 5′ N/A
Resource information
  A portion of this plasmid was derived from a plasmid made by: This vector was generated by our lab, using a backbone (pCM184) previously developed by the PI (BioTechniques, 33:1062-1067).
Terms and licenses: Academic/Nonprofit Terms; Industry Terms
Depositor comments: Ampicillin, Chloramphenicol, Tetracycline
How to cite: pCM433 was a gift from Christopher Marx (Addgene plasmid # 15670 ; http://n2t.net/addgene:15670 ; RRID:Addgene_15670)
