>Addgene plasmid #15670 | pCM433 Sequencing Result | analyzer sequence | sequence record 22131
TCAAGGATCTTACCGCTGGTTGAGATCCAGTTCGATGTAACCCACTCGTGCACCCAACTGATCTTCAGCA
TCTTTTACTTTCACCAGCGTTTCTGGGTGAGCAAAAACAGGAAGGCAAAATGCCGCAAAAAAGGGAATAA
GGGCGACACGGAAATGTTGAATACTCATACTCTTCCTTTTTCAATATTATTGAAGCATTTATCAGGGTTA
TTGTCTCATGAGCGGATACATATTTGAATGTATTTAGAAAAATAAACAAATAGGGGTTCCGCGCACATTT
CCCCGAAAAGTGCCACCTGACGTCTAGATCTGAATTCAGCTGTACAATTGGTACCATGGATGCATATGCT
GCAGCTCGAGCGGCCGCGGGCCCTACGTACGCGTGTTAACCGGTGAGCTCACTAGAGGATCCAGCCGACC
AGGCTTTCCACGCCCGCGTGCCGCTCCATGTCGTTCGCGCGGTTCTCGGAAACGCGCTGCCGCGTTTCGT
GATTGTCACGCTCAAGCCCGTAGTCCCGTTCGAGCGTCGCGCAGAAGTCAGCGAGGGCGCGGTAGGCCCG
ATACGGCTCATGGATGGTGTTTCGGGTCGGGTGAATCTTGTTGATGGCGATATGGATGTGCAGGTTGTCG
GTGTCGTGATGCACGGCACTGACGCGCTGATGCTCGGCGAAGCCAAGCCCAGCGCAGATGCGGTCCTCAA
TCGCGCGCAACGTCTCCGCGTCGGGCTTCTCTCCCGCGCGGAAG
